>Addgene plasmid #189537 | pRnc-gGFP129 | addgene full sequence | sequence record 372776 | Addgene NGS Result
GAATTCTAAAGATCTTTGACAGCTAGCTCAGTCCTAGGTATAATACTAGTGAAGTTTAAGGTTGGCACCT
CCAGGTTGCCACGGCACACGAAACAGCGTTGGTCCCCATATACCGGTAAACTGAAACTGCAGCGAAGCAG
TTAGCAGAACCATGTATATCAGGTCTGTTTCGTGTGCTGCATCTAATTCAACAAGAATTGTTTTAGAGCT
AGAAATAGCAAGTTAAAATAAGGCTAGTCCGTTATCAACTTGAAAAAGTGGCACCGAGTCGGTGCTTTTT
TTGAAGCTTGGGCCCGAACAAAAACTCATCTCAGAAGAGGATCTGAATAGCGCCGTCGACCATCATCATC
ATCATCATTGAGTTTAAACGGTCTCCAGCCGTCAATTGTCTGATTCGTTACCAATTATGACAACTTGACG
GCTACATCATTCACTTTTTCTTCACAACCGGCACGGAACTCGCTCGGGCTGGCCCCGGTGCATTTTTTAA
ATACCCGCGAGAAATAGAGTTGATCGTCAAAACCAACATTGCGACCGACGGTGGCGATAGGCATCCGGGT
GGTGCTCAAAAGCAGCTTCGCCTGGCTGATACGTTGGTCCTCGCGCCAGCTTAAGACGCTAATCCCTAAC
TGCTGGCGGAAAAGATGTGACAGACGCGACGGCGACAAGCAAACATGCTGTGCGACGCTGGCGATATCAA
AATTGCTGTCTGCCAGGTGATCGCTGATGTACTGACAAGCCTCGCGTACCCGATTATCCATCGGTGGATG
GAGCGACTCGTTAATCGCTTCCATGCGCCGCAGTAACAATTGCTCAAGCAGATTTATCGCCAGCAGCTCC
GAATAGCGCCCTTCCCCTTGCCCGGCGTTAATGATTTGCCCAAACAGGTCGCTGAAATGCGGCTGGTGCG
CTTCATCCGGGCGAAAGAACCCCGTATTGGCAAATATTGACGGCCAGTTAAGCCATTCATGCCAGTAGGC
GCGCGGACGAAAGTAAACCCACTGGTGATACCATTCGCGAGCCTCCGGATGACGACCGTAGTGATGAATC
TCTCCTGGCGGGAACAGCAAAATATCACCCGGTCGGCAAACAAATTCTCGTCCCTGATTTTTCACCACCC
CCTGACCGCGAATGGTGAGATTGAGAATATAACCTTTCATTCCCAGCGGTCGGTCGATAAAAAAATCGAG
ATAACCGTTGGCCTCAATCGGCGTTAAACCCGCCACCAGATGGGCATTAAACGAGTATCCCGGCAGCAGG
GGATCATTTTGCGCTTCAGCCATACTTTTCATACTCCCGCCATTCAGAGAAGAAACCAATTGTCCATATT
GCATCAGACATTGCCGTCACTGCGTCTTTTACTGGCTCTTCTCGCTAACCAAACCGGTAACCCCGCTTAT
TAAAAGCATTCTGTAACAAAGCGGGACCAAAGCCATGACAAAAACGCGTAACAAAAGTGTCTATAATCAC
GGCAGAAAAGTCCACATTGATTATTTGCACGGCGTCACACTTTGCTATGCCATAGCATTTTTATCCATAA
GATTAGCGGATCCTACCTGACGCTTTTTATCGCAACTCTCTACTGTTTCTCCATACCCGTTTTTTTGGGC
TAGCACTAGTGAAGGAGATATACATATGAACCCCATCGTAATTAATCGGCTTCAACGGAAGCTGGGCTAC
ACTTTTAATCATCAGGAACTGTTGCAGCAGGCATTAACTCATCGTAGTGCCAGCAGTAAACATAACGAGC
GTTTAGAATTTTTAGGCGACTCTATTCTGAGCTACGTTATCGCCAATGCGCTTTATCACCGTTTCCCTCG
TGTGGATGAAGGCGATATGAGCCGGATGCGCGCCACGCTGGTCCGTGGCAATACGCTGGCGGAACTGGCG
CGCGAATTTGAGTTAGGCGAGTGCTTACGTTTAGGGCCAGGTGAACTTAAAAGCGGTGGATTTCGTCGTG
AGTCAATTCTCGCCGACACCGTCGAAGCATTAATTGGTGGCGTATTCCTCGACAGTGATATTCAAACCGT
CGAGAAATTAATCCTCAACTGGTATCAAACTCGTTTGGACGAAATTAGCCCAGGCGATAAACAAAAAGAT
CCGAAAACGCGCTTGCAAGAATATTTGCAGGGTCGCCATCTGCCGCTGCCGACTTATCTGGTAGTCCAGG
TACGTGGCGAAGCGCACGATCAGGAATTTACTATCCACTGCCAGGTCAGCGGCCTGAGTGAACCGGTGGT
TGGCACAGGTTCAAGCCGTCGTAAGGCTGAGCAGGCTGCCGCCGAACAGGCGTTGAAAAAACTGGAGCTG
GAATGAGAGCTCAAGCTTGGCTGTTTTGGCGGATGAGAGAAGATTTTCAGCCTGATACAGATTAAATCAG
AACGCAGAAGCGGTCTGATAAAACAGAATTTGCCTGGCGGCAGTAGCGCGGTGGTCCCACCTGACCCCAT
GCCGAACTCAGAAGTGAAACGCCGTAGCGCCGATGGTAGTGTGGGGTCTCCCCATGCGAGAGTAGGGAAC
TGCCAGGCATCAAATAAAACGAAAGGCTCAGTCGAAAGACTGGGCCTTTCGTTTTATCTGTTGTTTGTCG
GTGAACTGGATCCTTACTCGAGTCTAGACTGCAGGCTTCCTCGCTCACTGACTCGCTGCGCTCGGTCGTT
CGGCTGCGGCGAGCGGTATCAGCTCACTCAAAGGCGGTAATACGGTTATCCACAGAATCAGGGGATAACG
CAGGAAAGAACATGTGAGCAAAAGGCCAGCAAAAGGCCAGGAACCGTAAAAAGGCCGCGTTGCTGGCGTT
TTTCCACAGGCTCCGCCCCCCTGACGAGCATCACAAAAATCGACGCTCAAGTCAGAGGTGGCGAAACCCG
ACAGGACTATAAAGATACCAGGCGTTTCCCCCTGGAAGCTCCCTCGTGCGCTCTCCTGTTCCGACCCTGC
CGCTTACCGGATACCTGTCCGCCTTTCTCCCTTCGGGAAGCGTGGCGCTTTCTCATAGCTCACGCTGTAG
GTATCTCAGTTCGGTGTAGGTCGTTCGCTCCAAGCTGGGCTGTGTGCACGAACCCCCCGTTCAGCCCGAC
CGCTGCGCCTTATCCGGTAACTATCGTCTTGAGTCCAACCCGGTAAGACACGACTTATCGCCACTGGCAG
CAGCCACTGGTAACAGGATTAGCAGAGCGAGGTATGTAGGCGGTGCTACAGAGTTCTTGAAGTGGTGGCC
TAACTACGGCTACACTAGAAGAACAGTATTTGGTATCTGCGCTCTGCTGAAGCCAGTTACCTTCGGAAAA
AGAGTTGGTAGCTCTTGATCCGGCAAACAAACCACCGCTGGTAGCGGTGGTTTTTTTGTTTGCAAGCAGC
AGATTACGCGCAGAAAAAAAGGATCTCAAGAAGATCCTTTGATCTTTTCTACGGGGTCTGACGCTCAGTG
GAACGAAAACTCACGTTAAGGGATTTTGGTCATGAGATTATCAAAAAGGATCTTCACCTAGATCCTTTTA
AATTAAAAATGAAGTTTTAAATCAATCTAAAGTATATATGAGTAAACTTGGTCTGACAGTTACCAATGCT
TAATCAGTGAGGCACCTATCTCAGCGATCTGTCTATTTCGTTCATCCATAGTTGCCTGACTCCCCGTCGT
GTAGATAACTACGATACGGGAGGGCTTACCATCTGGCCCCAGTGCTGCAATGATACCGCGAGACCCACGC
TCACCGGCTCCAGATTTATCAGCAATAAACCAGCCAGCTGGAAGGGCCGAGCGCAGAAGTGGTCCTGCAA
CTTTATCCGCCTCCATCCAGTCTATTAATTGTTGCCGGGAAGCTAGAGTAAGTAGTTCGCCAGTTAATAG
TTTGCGCAACGTTGTTGCCATTGCTACAGGCATCGTGGTGTCACGCTCGTCGTTTGGTATGGCTTCATTC
AGCTCCGGTTCCCAACGATCAAGGCGAGTTACATGATCCCCCATGTTGTGCAAAAAAGCGGTTAGCTCCT
TCGGTCCTCCGATCGTTGTCAGAAGTAAGTTGGCCGCAGTGTTATCACTCATGGTTATGGCAGCACTGCA
TAATTCTCTTACTGTCATGCCATCCGTAAGATGCTTTTCTGTGACTGGTGAGTACTCAACCAAGTCATTC
TGAGAATAGTGTATGCGGCGACCGAGTTGCTCTTGCCCGGCGTCAATACGGGATAATACCGCGCCACATA
GCAGAACTTTAAAAGTGCTCATCATTGGAAAACGTTCTTCGGGGCGAAAACTCTCAAGGATCTTACCGCT
GTTGAGATCCAGTTCGATGTAACCCACTCGTGCACCCAACTGATCTTCAGCATCTTTTACTTTCACCAGC
GTTTCTGGGTGAGCAAAAACAGGAAGGCAAAATGCCGCAAAAAAGGGAATAAGGGCGACACGGAAATGTT
GAATACTCATACTCTTCCTTTTTCAATATTATTGAAGCATTTATCAGGGTTATTGTCTCATGAGCGGATA
CATATTTGAATGTATTTAGAAAAATAAACAAATAGGGGTTCCGCGCACATTTCCCCGAAAAGTGCCACCT
GACGTCTAAGAAACCATTATTATCATGACATTAACCTATAAAAATAGGCGTATCACGAGGCAGAATTTCA
GATAAAAAAAATCCTTAGCTTTCGCTAAGGATGATTTCTG
Features (pLannotate 1.2.2; 13 found; start..end, strand, type, name):
     16..50      +  promoter       J23119(SpeI) promoter: bacterial promoter (Registry of Standard Biological Parts BBa J23119) modified to end with an SpeI site
     50..208     +  ncRNA          rncO (fragment): Accession: RF00552 - rncO
    200..275     +  misc_RNA       gRNA scaffold: guide RNA scaffold for the Streptococcus pyogenes CRISPR/Cas9 system
    341..358     +  CDS            capTEV™ (fragment): composite tag for in vivo biotinylation, TEV protease cleavage, and 6xHis tagging
    405..1283    -  CDS            araC: L-arabinose regulatory protein; araC
   1310..1594    +  promoter       araBAD promoter: araBAD; promoter of the L-arabinose operon of E. coli; the araC regulatory gene is transcribed in the opposite direction (Guzman et al., 1995)
   1636..2313    +  CDS            rnc: RNC_ECO57 - Experimental evidence at protein level: Swiss-Prot protein existence level 1. Digests double-stranded RNA. Involved in the processing of primary rRNA transcript to yield the immediate precursors to the large and small rRNAs (23S and 16S). Processes some mRNAs, and tRNAs when they are encoded in the rRNA operon. Processes pre-crRNA and tracrRNA of type II CRISPR loci if present in the organism (By similarity). Involved in degradation of type I toxin-antitoxin system duplex RNAs (PubMed:24203704). From Escherichia coli O157:H7.
   2412..2527    +  ncRNA          5S rRNA: Accession: RF00001 - 5S ribosomal RNA
   2531..2577    +  terminator     rrnB T1 terminator: transcription terminator T1 from the E. coli rrnB gene
   2801..3389    -  rep_origin     ori: high-copy-number ColE1/pMB1/pBR322/pUC origin of replication
   3560..4420    -  CDS            AmpR: β-lactamase; bla; confers resistance to ampicillin, carbenicillin, and related antibiotics
   4421..4525    -  promoter       AmpR promoter: bla
   4615..4658    -  terminator     bacterial terminator: putative bacterial transcription terminator
