[The description below was written by a language model from this plasmid's Addgene catalogue record and pLannotate feature annotations shown in this document.]
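Description:
pRnc-gGFP129 is a 4.66 kb bacterial expression plasmid listed with a pBR322 backbone. It is maintained in E. coli through a high-copy ColE1/pMB1-type origin and selected with ampicillin via the β-lactamase gene and its native promoter. It carries two independent expression units that together form part of a CRISPR-dCas9 system for assaying and selecting RNase III activity in living E. coli.

The first unit is an arabinose-inducible cassette. The araC regulator is transcribed divergently from the araBAD (pBAD) promoter, which drives the 678 bp E. coli rnc coding sequence for RNase III, the double-stranded-RNA-specific endonuclease. The gene sits between retained SpeI and SacI sites and is followed by a 5S rRNA segment and the rrnB T1 terminator. RNase III levels can therefore be set by L-arabinose.

The second unit uses the strong constitutive synthetic promoter J23119 to transcribe gUTR-129-GFP. This roughly 225 bp RNA joins a fragment of rncO, the structured 5′ untranslated leader of the rnc transcript and a natural RNase III substrate, to a GFP-targeting guide with the Streptococcus pyogenes gRNA scaffold. Part of this unit derives from a bacterial pgRNA plasmid. The design implies that RNase III acting on the rncO portion alters how the guide functions with dCas9, so that nuclease activity would be reported through GFP repression. The record does not spell out this mechanism or the meaning of "129". Neither dCas9 nor GFP is annotated on this plasmid, so they must be supplied from elsewhere. A short annotated capTEV tag fragment downstream of the scaffold is probably an incidental sequence match.
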