Addgene plasmid #189537: pRnc-gGFP129
Purpose: Expresses E. Coli RNase III under control of pBAD promoter and constitutively expresses gUTR-129-GFP
Depositing lab: Marc Ostermeier. Depositing organization: Johns Hopkins University and School of Medicine. Publication: A CRISPR-dCas9 System for Assaying and Selecting for RNase III Activity In Vivo in Escherichia coli. Hauk P, Weeks R, Ostermeier M. CRISPR J. 2022 Dec 9. doi: 10.1089/crispr.2022.0041. PubMed 36493370.
Backbone
  Vector backbone: pBR322
  Backbone size w/o insert (bp): 4000
  Total vector size (bp): 4660
  Vector type: Bacterial Expression
Growth in bacteria
  Bacterial resistance: Ampicillin, 100 μg/mL
  Growth temperature: 37°C
  Growth strain: DH5alpha
  Copy number: High Copy
Gene/Insert 1
  Gene/Insert name: RNase III (alt name: rnc)
  Species: E. coli
  Insert size (bp): 678
  Mutation: N/A
  Promoter: pBAD
  Cloning method: Restriction Enzyme; 5′ cloning site SpeI (not destroyed); 3′ cloning site SacI (not destroyed)
  Sequencing primers: 5′ pBad Forward; 3′ pBad Reverse
Gene/Insert 2
  Gene/Insert name: gUTR-129-GFP (alt name: fusion of rnc UTR and gRNA targeting GFP)
  Insert size (bp): 225
  Promoter: J23119
  Cloning method: Unknown
  Sequencing primers: 5′ N/A; 3′ N/A
Resource information
  A portion of this plasmid was derived from a plasmid made by: Addgene - pgRNA (bacterial): Plasmid #44251
Terms and licenses: Academic/Nonprofit Terms; Industry Terms: Not Available to Industry
How to cite: pRnc-gGFP129 was a gift from Marc Ostermeier (Addgene plasmid # 189537 ; http://n2t.net/addgene:189537 ; RRID:Addgene_189537)
